Addgene plasmid #85611: pAW005-2
Purpose: (Empty Backbone) Empty gRNA delivery vector for Bacillus subtilis
Depositing lab: Perry Chou. Depositing organization: University of Waterloo. Publication: Development of a CRISPR-Cas9 toolkit for comprehensive engineering of Bacillus subtilis. Westbrook AW, Moo-Young M, Chou CP. Appl Environ Microbiol. 2016 Jun 3. pii: AEM.01159-16. 10.1128/AEM.01159-16 PubMed 27260361.
Backbone
  Vector backbone: modified pIEFBPR (ColE1)
  Backbone size (bp): 8069
  Modifications to backbone: Please see corresponding manuscript for plasmid construction details.
  Vector type: Bacterial Expression
Growth in bacteria
  Bacterial resistance: Spectinomycin, 50 μg/mL
  Growth temperature: 37°C
  Growth strain: HI-Control 10G
  Growth instructions: Use 90 ug/mL Sp
  Copy number: High Copy
Terms and licenses: Academic/Nonprofit Terms; Industry Terms: Not Available to Industry
How to cite: pAW005-2 was a gift from Perry Chou (Addgene plasmid # 85611 ; http://n2t.net/addgene:85611 ; RRID:Addgene_85611)
