[The description below was written by a language model from this plasmid's Addgene catalogue record and pLannotate feature annotations shown in this document.]
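Description:
pAW005-2 is an empty guide-RNA delivery vector for CRISPR-Cas9 engineering of Bacillus subtilis, built on a modified pIEFBPR backbone. It is propagated in E. coli as a high-copy plasmid from a ColE1/pUC-type origin and selected with spectinomycin. No Bacillus replication origin is annotated. Instead, the table shows two blocks of threonine-operon sequence: hom plus a thrC fragment on one side, and a second thrC fragment plus thrB on the other. Although some of these are matched to orthologues from other species, their arrangement suggests homology arms for integration at the B. subtilis thrC locus by double crossover. The catalogue gives a backbone size of 8,069 bp, whereas the sequenced record is 7,869 nt, and construction details are deferred to the associated publication.

Between the apparent arms lie the spc (aad9) spectinomycin adenylyltransferase gene, the B. subtilis arabinose repressor gene araR, and the E. coli mazF endoribonuclease toxin gene. This combination is consistent with a counter-selectable cassette in which toxin expression is under arabinose-responsive control, allowing marker eviction and repeated rounds of gRNA delivery, although the record does not state the promoter driving mazF. A mazE antitoxin gene sits outside the arms, presumably to protect the E. coli host from leaky toxin expression. An erm macrolide-lincosamide-streptogramin B resistance gene is also in the backbone portion and could help distinguish single-crossover from double-crossover integrants. The other annotations are short amyE and tasA fragments and cloning-vector remnants (lacZα, f1 ori, T7 promoter and MCS fragments). No gRNA scaffold or gRNA promoter is annotated, so the site at which a user-supplied guide cassette is inserted cannot be determined from this record.
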