Features (pLannotate 1.2.2; 19 found; start..end, strand, type, name):
     62..83      -  protein_bind   CAP binding site: CAP binding activates transcription in the presence of cAMP. E. coli catabolite activator protein
     96..188     -  CDS            lacI (fragment): lac repressor; lacI; The lac repressor binds to the lac operator to inhibit transcription in E. coli. This inhibition can be relieved by adding lactose or isopropyl-β-D-thiogalactopyranoside (IPTG).
    371..959     -  rep_origin     ori: high-copy-number ColE1/pMB1/pBR322/pUC origin of replication
   1188..1922    -  CDS            erm: ERM_STREE - Experimental evidence at protein level: Swiss-Prot protein existence level 1. This protein produces a dimethylation of the adenine residue at position 2085 in 23S rRNA, resulting in reduced affinity between ribosomes and macrolide-lincosamide-streptogramin B antibiotics. From Streptococcus pneumoniae.
   2302..2384    +  promoter       AmpR promoter (fragment): bla
   2384..2515    -  rep_origin     f1 ori (fragment) (sequence partly withheld): f1 bacteriophage origin of replication; arrow indicates direction of (+) strand synthesis
   2520..2675    -  CDS            lacZα (fragment): LacZα fragment of β-galactosidase; lacZ fragment
   2683..2701    +  promoter       T7 promoter: promoter for bacteriophage T7 RNA polymerase
   2710..2730    -  misc_feature   MCS (fragment): pBluescript multiple cloning site
   2747..2986    +  CDS            hom (fragment): DHOM_BACSU - Also known as tdm. Experimental evidence at protein level: Swiss-Prot protein existence level 1. From Bacillus subtilis (strain 168).
   2992..3489    +  CDS            thrC (fragment): THRC_MYCTU - Experimental evidence at protein level: Swiss-Prot protein existence level 1. Catalyzes the gamma-elimination of phosphate from L- phosphohomoserine and the beta-addition of water to produce L- threonine. From Mycobacterium tuberculosis (strain ATCC 25618 / H37Rv).
   3575..3907    -  CDS            mazF: MAZF_ECOLI - Also known as chpA, chpAK. Experimental evidence at protein level: Swiss-Prot protein existence level 1. The physiological role of this TA system is debated. Programmed cell death (PCD) occurs when cells are at high density and depends on the presence of MazE-MazF and a quorum sensing pentapeptide, the extracellular death factor (EDF) with sequence Asn-Asn-Trp-Asn-Asn (NNWNN), probably produced from the zwf gene product glucose-6- phosphate 1-dehydrogenase (PubMed:17962566, PubMed:18310334). Cell death governed by the MazE-MazF and DinJ-YafQ TA systems seems to play a role in biof
   4117..5202    +  CDS            araR: ARAR_BACSU - Also known as araC, yvbS. Experimental evidence at protein level: Swiss-Prot protein existence level 1. Transcriptional repressor of the arabinose utilization genes. Also regulates its own expression. Binds to two sequences within the promoters of the araABDLMNPQ-abfA operon and the araE gene, and to one sequence in the araR promoter. From Bacillus subtilis (strain 168).
   5500..6261    +  CDS            spc: S9AD_ENTFL - Also known as aad9 From Enterococcus faecalis (Streptococcus faecalis).
   6391..6504    +  CDS            amyE (fragment): AMY_BACSU - Also known as amyA. Experimental evidence at protein level: Swiss-Prot protein existence level 1. From Bacillus subtilis (strain 168).
   6523..6933    +  CDS            thrC (fragment): THRC_MYCTU - Experimental evidence at protein level: Swiss-Prot protein existence level 1. Catalyzes the gamma-elimination of phosphate from L- phosphohomoserine and the beta-addition of water to produce L- threonine. From Mycobacterium tuberculosis (strain ATCC 25618 / H37Rv).
   6984..7097    +  CDS            thrB (fragment): KHSE_LISMO - Experimental evidence at protein level: Swiss-Prot protein existence level 1. Catalyzes the ATP-dependent phosphorylation of L-homoserine to L-homoserine phosphate. From Listeria monocytogenes serovar 1/2a (strain ATCC BAA-679 / EGD-e).
   7129..7401    -  CDS            tasA (fragment): TASA_BACSU - Also known as cotN From Bacillus subtilis (strain 168).
   7658..34      +  CDS            mazE (across the origin): MAZE_ECOLI - Also known as chpAI, chpR. Experimental evidence at protein level: Swiss-Prot protein existence level 1. Might also serve to protect cells against bacteriophage; in the presence of MazE-MazF fewer P1 phage are produced than in a disrupted strain. For strain K38 most wild-type cells are killed but not by phage lysis; it was suggested that MazE-MazF causes P1 phage exclusion from the bacterial population. This phenomenon is strain dependent. From Escherichia coli (strain K12).
>Addgene plasmid #85611 | pAW005-2 | addgene full sequence | sequence record 169717 | Addgene NGS Result
CGACTGGGGAGAGCCGAAAGATAAGGAAGTCTGGTAAGAGCTCTAAAGCCTGGGGTGCCTAATGAGTGAG
CTAACTCACATTAATTGCGTTGCGCTCACTGCCCGCTTTCCAGTCGGGAAACCTGTCGTGCCAGCTGCAT
TAATGAATCGGCCAACGCGCGGGGAGAGGCGGTTTGCGTATTGGGCGCTCTTCCGCTTCCTCGCTCACTG
ACTCGCTGCGCTCGGTCGTTCGGCTGCGGCGAGCGGTATCAGCTCACTCAAAGGCGGTAATACGGTTATC
CACAGAATCAGGGGATAACGCAGGAAAGAACATGTGAGCAAAAGGCCAGCAAAAGGCCAGGAACCGTAAA
AAGGCCGCGTTGCTGGCGTTTTTCCATAGGCTCCGCCCCCCTGACGAGCATCACAAAAATCGACGCTCAA
GTCAGAGGTGGCGAAACCCGACAGGACTATAAAGATACCAGGCGTTTCCCCCTGGAAGCTCCCTCGTGCG
CTCTCCTGTTCCGACCCTGCCGCTTACCGGATACCTGTCCGCCTTTCTCCCTTCGGGAAGCGTGGCGCTT
TCTCATAGCTCACGCTGTAGGTATCTCAGTTCGGTGTAGGTCGTTCGCTCCAAGCTGGGCTGTGTGCACG
AACCCCCCGTTCAGCCCGACCGCTGCGCCTTATCCGGTAACTATCGTCTTGAGTCCAACCCGGTAAGACA
CGACTTATCGCCACTGGCAGCAGCCACTGGTAACAGGATTAGCAGAGCGAGGTATGTAGGCGGTGCTACA
GAGTTCTTGAAGTGGTGGCCTAACTACGGCTACACTAGAAGAACAGTATTTGGTATCTGCGCTCTGCTGA
AGCCAGTTACCTTCGGAAAAAGAGTTGGTAGCTCTTGATCCGGCAAACAAACCACCGCTGGTAGCGGTGG
TTTTTTTGTTTGCAAGCAGCAGATTACGCGCAGAAAAAAAGGATCTCAAGAAGATCCTTTGATCTTTTCT
ACGGGGTCTGACGCTCAGTGGAACGAAAACTCACGTTAAGGGATTTTGGTCATGAGATTATCAAAAAGGA
TCTTCACCTAGATCCTTAGCGCTTCTAGGGACCTCTTTAGCTCCTTGGAAGCTGTCAGTAGTATACCTAA
TAATTTATCTACATTCCCTTTAGTAACGTGTAACTTTCCAAATTTACAAAAGCGACTCATAGAATTATTT
CCTCCCGTTAAATAATAGATAACTATTAAAAATAGACAATACTTGCTCATAAGTAACGGTACTTAAATTG
TTTACTTTGGCGTGTTTCATTGCTTGATGAAACTGATTTTTAGTAAACAGTTGACGATATTCTCGATTGA
CCCATTTTGAAACAAAGTACGTATATAGCTTCCAATATTTATCTGGAACATCTGTGGTATGGCGGGTAAG
TTTTATTAAGACACTGTTTACTTTTGGTTTAGGATGAAAGCATTCCGCTGGCAGCTTAAGCAATTGCTGA
ATCGAGACTTGAGTGTGCAAGAGCAACCCTAGTGTTCGGTGAATATCCAAGGTACGCTTGTAGAATCCTT
CTTCAACAATCAGATAGATGTCAGACGCATGGCTTTCAAAAACCACTTTTTTAATAATTTGTGTGCTTAA
ATGGTAAGGAATACTCCCAACAATTTTATACCTCTGTTTGTTAGGGAATTGAAACTGTAGAATATCTTGG
TGAATTAAAGTGACACGAGTATTCAGTTTTAATTTTTCTGACGATAAGTTGAATAGATGACTGTCTAATT
CAATAGACGTTACCTGTTTACTTATTTTAGCCAGTTTCGTCGTTAAATGCCCTTTACCTGTTCCAATTTC
GTAAACGGTATCGGTTTCTTTTAAATTCAATTGTTTTATTATTTGGTTGAGTACTTTTTCACTCGTTAAA
AAGTTTTGAGAATATTTTATATTTTTGTTCATGTAATCACTCCTTCTTAATTACAAATTTTTAGCATCTA
ATTTAACTTCAATTCCTATTATACAAAATTTTAAGATACTGCACTATCAACACACTCTTAAGTTTGCTTC
TAAGTCTTATTTCCATAACTTCTTTTACGTTTCCGCCATTCTTTGCTGTTTCGATTTTTATGATATGGTG
CAAGTCAGCACGAACACGAACCGTCTTATCTCCCATTATATCTTTTTTTGCACTGATTGGTGTATCATTT
CGTTTTTCTTTTTGTGCTAGAGGATCAATTCTTGAAGACGAAAGGGCCTCGTGATACGCCTATTTTTATA
GGTTAATGTCATGATAATAATGGTTTCTTAGACGTCAGGTGGCACTTTTCGGGGAAATGTGCGCGGAACC
CCTATTTGTTTATTTTTCTAAATACATTCAAATATGTATCCGCTCATGAGACAATAACCCTGATAAATGC
TTCAGCCGGCG
[124 nt withheld, positions 2392-2515]
CCCATTCGCCATTCAGGCTGCGCAACTGTTGGGAAGGGCGATCGGTGCGGGCCTCTTCGCTATTACGCCA
GCTGGCGAAAGGGGGATGTGCTGCAAGGCGATTAAGTTGGGTAACGCCAGGGTTTTCCCAGTCACGACGT
TGTAAAACGACGGCCAGTGAGCGCGCGTAATACGACTCACTATAGGGCGAATTGGGTACCGGGCCCCCCC
TCGAGTTAACCTGCAGGAAGTCATGTAAAAGATGAGGTTGGTTCATTCTCGAAAATTACATCTGTGTTCT
CAGAGCGGGGCGTGAGCTTTGAAAAAATCCTTCAGCTGCCAATTAAAGGCCATGATGAGTTAGCTGAAAT
CGTAATTGTCACACATCATACATCAGAAGCTGATTTCAGTGATATCCTGCAAAACCTAAATGATTTGGAA
GTCGTTCAAGAAGTCAAAAGCACATATCGTGTAGAAGGGAACGGTTGGAGCTAATGTGGAAAGGACTTAT
CCATCAATATAAAGAATTTTTACCTGTAACAGATCAAACACCGGCGCTAACTTTACATGAAGGAAACACA
CCTCTTATTCACCTGCCGAAGCTGTCTGAGCAGCTCGGAATTGAGCTTCATGTCAAAACGGAAGGCGTCA
ATCCTACGGGATCATTTAAAGATCGCGGAATGGTTATGGCTGTGGCAAAGGCAAAAGAAGAAGGCAATGA
CACGATTATGTGCGCGTCAACAGGTAACACTTCCGCTGCTGCGGCAGCATATGCAGCCCGTGCTAACATG
AAATGCATTGTCATCATCCCGAACGGAAAAATTGCATTTGGAAAACTCGCTCAAGCTGTCATGTACGGAG
CCGAGATTATCGCAATTGACGGAAACTTTGACGATGCGCTTAAAATTGTCCGTTCCATCTGTGAGAAATC
ACCGATTGCCCTTGTCAACTCAGTCAACCCTTACCGCATTGAAGGCCAAAAAACTGCTGCCTTCGCTAGC
CATAAAAAACTAAAAAAAATATTGAAAATACTGACGAGGTTATATAAGATGCATGCTGTAACTGATGTCA
GGATCCCTACCCAATCAGTACGTTAATTTTGGCTTTAATGAGTTGTAATTCCTCTGGGGCAACTGTTCCT
TTCTTCGTTGCTCCTCTTGCCCGCCAGGCGATACTTTTTACCTGATCAGCTAACGCTACGCCATCACGTT
CCTGACCGGATAAAACAACTTCGAACGGATATCCTTTTGATTGCGTTGTACAAGGAACACACAGACACAT
ACCTGTTTTGTTGTTGTACATGAAAGGACTCAGGACAACAGCTGGACGATGTCCAGCTTGCTCGCTACCT
TTTGTCGGGTCAAAATCAACCCAAATCAGATCGCCCATATCGGGTACGTATCGGCTTACCATACCTGCTT
CCTCCTTAAGATCTATGTTGAGTAAAGCGTTTTCATTTAAACCTTCAATTGTACGTACTTATATTAAAAT
TTAACGAAAATTACATTTAATTAGTACGTACAAATATAGAATAATCTTGTTTGCATTTTCTGTCAATGTT
TTCTTACAAAGAACGCTGTGATATACTGAAATTTGTCCGTATACATTTTGGAGGAATGGATATGTTACCA
AAATACGCGCAAGTAAAAGAAGAAATCAGTTCTTGGATTAATCAAGGCAAAATACTGCCCGATCAAAAAA
TCCCTACCGAAAACGAATTAATGCAGCAATTCGGCGTCAGCCGGCATACCATCCGCAAAGCGATCGGCGA
CCTCGTATCACAAGGTCTGCTGTACAGCGTGCAAGGCGGAGGCACCTTTGTCGCTTCACGCTCTGCTAAG
TCAGCGCTGCATTCCAATAAAACGATCGGTGTTTTGACAACTTACATATCAGACTATATTTTCCCGAGCA
TCATCAGAGGAATCGAGTCCTATTTAAGCGAGCAGGGGTATTCTATGCTTTTGACAAGCACAAACAACAA
CCCGGACAATGAAAGAAGAGGCTTAGAAAACCTGCTGTCCCAGCATATTGACGGACTCATCGTAGAACCG
ACAAAAAGCGCCCTTCAAACCCCAAACATCGGCTATTATCTGAACTTGGAGAAAAACGGCATTCCTTTTG
CGATGATTAACGCGTCATATGCCGAGCTTGCCGCGCCAAGTTTTACCTTGGATGATGTGAAAGGCGGGAT
GATGGCGGCGGAGCATTTGCTTTCTCTCGGCCACACGCATATGATGGGTATTTTTAAAGCTGATGACACA
CAAGGCGTGAAACGGATGAACGGATTTATACAGGCGCACCGGGAGCGTGAGTTGTTTCCTTCTCCGGATA
TGATCGTGACATTTACAACGGAAGAAAAAGAATCAAAACTTCTGGAGAAAGTAAAAGCCACACTGGAGAA
AAACAGCAAGCACATGCCGACAGCCATTCTTTGTTATAACGATGAAATTGCGCTGAAGGTGATTGATATG
CTGAGGGAGATGGATCTTAAAGTGCCGGAGGATATGTCTATTGTCGGGTACGATGATTCACATTTCGCCC
AAATCTCAGAAGTGAAACTAACCTCTGTCAAACATCCGAAATCAGTGCTTGGAAAAGCAGCCGCCAAATA
TGTCATTGACTGCTTAGAGCATAAAAAGCCGAAGCAAGAGGATGTCATATTTGAGCCTGAGTTGATCATT
CGCCAGTCCGCACGAAAACTGAATGAATAAGAATTCCTGCAGCTGGCGAATGGCGATTTTCGTTCGTGAA
TACATGTTATAATAACTATAACTAATAACGTAACGTGACTGGCAAGAGATATTTTTAAAACAATGAATAG
GTTTACACTTACTTTAGTTTTATGGAAATGAAAGATCATATCATATATAATCTAGAATAAAATTAACTAA
AATAATTATTATCTAGATAAAAAATTTAGAAGCCAATGAAATCTATAAATAAACTAAATTAAGTTTATTT
AATTAACAACTATGGATATAAAATAGGTACTAATCAAAATAGTGAGGAGGATATATTTGAATACATACGA
ACAAATTAATAAAGTGAAAAAAATACTTCGGAAACATTTAAAAAATAACCTTATTGGTACTTACATGTTT
GGATCAGGAGTTGAGAGTGGACTAAAACCAAATAGTGATCTTGACTTTTTAGTCGTCGTATCTGAACCAT
TGACAGATCAAAGTAAAGAAATACTTATACAAAAAATTAGACCTATTTCAAAAAAAATAGGAGATAAAAG
CAACTTACGATATATTGAATTAACAATTATTATTCAGCAAGAAATGGTACCGTGGAATCATCCTCCCAAA
CAAGAATTTATTTATGGAGAATGGTTACAAGAGCTTTATGAACAAGGATACATTCCTCAGAAGGAATTAA
ATTCAGATTTAACCATAATGCTTTACCAAGCAAAACGAAAAAATAAAAGAATATACGGAAATTATGACTT
AGAGGAATTACTACCTGATATTCCATTTTCTGATGTGAGAAGAGCCATTATGGATTCGTCAGAGGAATTA
ATAGATAATTATCAGGATGATGAAACCAACTCTATATTAACTTTATGCCGTATGATTTTAACTATGGACA
CGGGTAAAATCATACCAAAAGATATTGCGGGAAATGCAGTGGCTGAATCTTCTCCATTAGAACATAGGGA
GAGAATTTTGTTAGCAGTTCGTAGTTATCTTGGAGAGAATATTGAATGGACTAATGAAAATGTAAATTTA
ACTATAAACTATTTAAATAACAGATTAAAAAAATTATAAAAAAATTGAAAAAATGGTGGAAACACTTTTT
TCAATTTTTTTGTTTTATTATTTAATATTTGGGAAATATTCATTCTAATTGGTAATCAGATTTTAGAAAA
CAATAAACCCTTGCATAGGGGGATCTCGACATGGATGAGCGATGATGATATCCGTTTAGGCTGGGCGGTG
ATAGCTTCTCGTTCAGGCAGTACGCCTCTTTTCTTTTCCAGACCTGAGGGAGGCGGAAATGGTGTGAGGT
TGGCGCGCCCTCGAGGCCTTCCGAAAATGCGCGGCTTTGAAGCTGAGGGTGCGGCGGCAATCGTGCGCAA
TGAAGTGATTGAAAATCCGGAAACAATAGCGACAGCCATTCGTATCGGAAACCCGGCAAGCTGGGACAAA
GCTGTAAAGGCAGCCGAGGAATCCAATGGGAAAATTGACGAAGTCACTGATGATGAAATCCTTCACGCAT
ATCAGCTGATCGCCCGTGTAGAAGGCGTGTTTGCAGAACCAGGTTCTTGCGCGTCTATCGCAGGAGTGCT
GAAACAGGTGAAATCCGGAGAAATTCCGAAAGGCAGCAAGGTCGTAGCTGTGTTAACAGGAAACGGACTG
AAAGATCCGAACACAGCGGTCGACATTTCAGAAATCAAGCCTGTCACATTGCCGACTGATGAAGACAGCA
TCCTTGAATATGTAAAAGGAGCGGCCCGTGTATGAACGAAGCCGACATGCTGTTCTCTGTCACTGTTCCC
GGAAGCACAGCTAACCTAGGCCCCGGCTTTGATTCAGTCGGAATGGCGCTCAGCAGATATTTGAAGCTGA
CCGTCTTTGAAAGCGACAAATGGTCTTTTGAGGCTGAAACAGAAACAGTCGCCGGAATTACCGGTCAATT
GTTGCTACATTGACTTTACCGCTTGCATTTAAGAATTTAGGGTCAATTTGTTTTTTGATTTTTTCAGCAG
CCGCTGCATCATTTTTAGCAGACATCAAATACAAGTCTTTAAGGTTCGCATCATCTAAAATAATGTTTTT
CGGGTAGCCATTGCCGCCCTCTTTTCCAACTGTCAACAATGTCACTTCAAACTGGCTGAGGAAATCTTCT
GGAGATGTATTGCTGCCGCCGTTTGCTTTAAAATCTCCATAATTAAGCGCCATTAGAAACTAGTCGATAA
CCAGAAGCAATAAAAAATCAAATCGGATTTCACTATATAATCTCACTTTATCTAAGATGAATCCGATGGA
AGCATCCTGTTTTCTCTCAATTTTTTTATCTAAAACCCAGCGTTCGATGCTTCTTTGAGCGAACGATCAA
AAATAAGTGCCTTCCCATCAAAAAAATATTCTCAACATAAAAAACTTTGTGTAATACTTGTAACGCTACA
TGGAGATTAACTCAATCTAGAGGGTATTAATAATGATCCACAGTAGCGTAAAGCGTTGGGGAAATTCACC
GGCGGTGCGGATTCCGGCTACGTTAATGCAGGCGCTCAATCTGAATATTGATGATGAAGTGAAGATTGAC
CTGGTGGATGGCAAATTAATTATTGAGCCAGTGCGTAAAGAGCCCGTATTTACGCTTGCTGAACTGGTCA
ACGACATCACGCCGGAAAACCTCCACGAGAATAT
